>Addgene plasmid #22413 | pfli1 | addgene partial sequence | sequence record 28639 | 22413 with M13-forward20
GGGCGAATTGGGTACACTTACCTGGTACCCCACCCGGGTGGAAAATCGATGGGCCCGCGGCCGCTCTAGA
AGTACTCTCGAGGTGGGGAGCTCCAGTATGGGGTTGTGGGACCGAAGAAGTTGGAGGAGGTGACGGGCAT
TGACGGAGGGTGAGGAGAGACGAAGTTGACCTTCTGCTGGTGGGCGTGATAGCTAGGCACGTACGGCAGC
TCGCTTGGGTACTTGTACATGGTGGACTCGGTGGGATGGGGTTGCAGGGCCTGGGCGATGCCGTGGAAGT
CGAACTTGTAGGCGTAGCGCTTGCCGTGCACTTTGGTCATGATGTTCTTGTCGTAGTAGTAGCGCAGGGC
TCGGCTCAGCTTGTCGTAGTTCATGTTGGGTTTGCTCTTGCGTTCGCCCCAGCGCCGTGCCACCTCGTCT
GGGTCCGTCATCTTGAACTCTCCGTTGGTTCCTTCCCAGGTGATGCAGCCGGCGTTGGCGCTGTCGGAGA
GGAGCTCCAGCAGGAACTGCCACAGCTGGATCTGACCTGAGCCTGGGTTAGCAAGTCGACTGCTGGTGGG
TCCTAATATCTGATAAGGATCTGGCTGAGGACGAGGCTGATCCGGGTTTTTGGACACGCTCTGAGAGACC
ACTGTTGGAGAGCCTTTTCCGCTGTGCATGTTGTTCGACCAGCCCGTCCTCCGTACAGCATCATAAGACG
CATCGTCTTTTGCAGCCAGGCG
