[The description below was written by a language model from this plasmid's Addgene catalogue record.]
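Description:
pfli1 is a riboprobe template plasmid carrying a zebrafish (Danio rerio) fli1 insert, also known as fli1a, in a pBluescript backbone of about 3 kb. It is a bacterial cloning vector rather than an expression construct, maintained in standard E. coli cloning strains. The record lists kanamycin as the selection marker. This is worth noting because common pBluescript vectors usually carry ampicillin resistance, and no feature table is available to confirm which resistance cassette is present. The copy number is recorded as unknown. The insert was introduced by restriction enzyme cloning, but the record does not state its size, the cloning sites used, its orientation, or whether it represents the full coding sequence or only a partial cDNA.

pBluescript-type vectors generally flank the multiple cloning site with opposing bacteriophage RNA polymerase promoters (typically T3 and T7). After the plasmid is linearized, these allow labelled sense or antisense RNA to be made by in vitro transcription. The record does not specify which promoter yields the antisense fli1 probe or which enzyme is used for linearization, so these would need to be established by sequencing or from the source literature. fli1 encodes an ETS-family transcription factor that is widely used as a marker of endothelial and vascular precursor cells in zebrafish. Given the riboprobe designation and the associated study on Notch signaling in arterial-venous differentiation during embryonic vascular development, the plasmid is most plausibly intended for making probes for whole-mount in situ hybridization, to visualize fli1 expression and developing vasculature in zebrafish embryos.
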