Addgene plasmid #22413: pfli1
Depositing lab: Nathan Lawson. Depositing organization: University of Massachusetts, Worcester. Publication: Notch signaling is required for arterial-venous differentiation during embryonic vascular development. Lawson ND, Scheer N, Pham VN, Kim CH, Chitnis AB, Campos-Ortega JA, Weinstein BM. Development. 2001 Oct . 128(19):3675-83. PubMed 11585794.
Backbone
  Vector backbone: pBluescript
  Backbone size w/o insert (bp): 3000
  Vector type: riboprobe
Growth in bacteria
  Bacterial resistance: Kanamycin, 50 μg/mL
  Growth temperature: 37°C
  Growth strain: DH5alpha
  Copy number: Unknown
Gene/Insert
  Gene/Insert name: fli1 (alt name: fli1)
  Species: D. rerio (zebrafish)
  Entrez Gene: fli1 (a.k.a. cb855, fli, fli-1, fli1a, wu:fc45b11)
  Cloning method: Restriction Enzyme
  Sequencing primers: 5′ n/a
Terms and licenses: Academic/Nonprofit Terms; Industry Terms: Not Available to Industry
How to cite: pfli1 was a gift from Nathan Lawson (Addgene plasmid # 22413 ; http://n2t.net/addgene:22413 ; RRID:Addgene_22413)
